Addgene plasmid #130829: pHWBF09EC
Purpose: Expression of plant LINC fluorescent fusion protein for cell biology
Depositing lab: Hank Bass. Depositing organization: Florida State University, Tallahassee. Publication: Identification and characterization of genes encoding the nuclear envelope LINC complex in the monocot species Zea mays. Gumber HK, McKenna JF, Estrada AL, Tolmie AF, Graumann K, Bass HW. J Cell Sci. 2019 Feb 11;132(3). pii: jcs.221390. doi: 10.1242/jcs.221390. PubMed 30659121.
Backbone
  Vector backbone: pDONR221
  Vector type: Gateway entry vector
Growth in bacteria
  Bacterial resistance: Kanamycin, 50 μg/mL
  Growth temperature: 37°C
  Growth strain: DH5alpha
  Copy number: High Copy
Gene/Insert
  Gene/Insert name: MLKP1
  Species: Zea mays (maize)
  Tag / fusion protein: eGFP-FLAG-HA (N terminal on insert)
  Cloning method: Gateway Cloning
  Sequencing primers: 5′ GTAAAACGACGGCCAGT; 3′ AACAGCTATGACCATG
Terms and licenses: Academic/Nonprofit Terms; Industry Terms
How to cite: pHWBF09EC was a gift from Hank Bass (Addgene plasmid # 130829 ; http://n2t.net/addgene:130829 ; RRID:Addgene_130829)
