[The description below was written by a language model from this plasmid's Addgene catalogue record and pLannotate feature annotations shown in this document.]
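Description:
pHWBF09EC is a Gateway entry clone built on the pDONR221 backbone, about 4.3 kb in size, carrying a fluorescently tagged version of the maize (Zea mays) gene MLKP1, a component of the plant nuclear envelope LINC complex. It is maintained in E. coli through a high-copy ColE1/pUC-type origin of replication and selected with kanamycin via the aph(3')-Ia resistance gene. The rrnB T1 and T2 terminators typical of pDONR vectors sit upstream of the cloning region, where they shield the insert from read-through transcription. A T7 promoter lies just outside attL2, and small lacI and lacZα fragments are backbone remnants with no functional role here.

The payload lies between the attL1 and attL2 recombination sites. EGFP begins directly after attL1, and according to the catalogue entry it is followed by FLAG and HA epitope tags, giving an N-terminal eGFP-FLAG-HA fusion to MLKP1. The automated annotation identifies only EGFP. The roughly 1 kb between the end of EGFP and attL2 is unannotated and presumably holds the epitope tags and the MLKP1 coding sequence. As an entry vector, the plasmid contains no plant or other eukaryotic promoter, so the fusion is not meant to be expressed from this construct directly. Instead, an LR Clonase reaction moves the attL-flanked cassette into an attR-containing destination vector that supplies the promoter, terminator and host-appropriate selection. The stated purpose is expression of a plant LINC fluorescent fusion protein for cell biology, such as imaging its localisation, with the epitope tags also allowing antibody-based detection or purification.
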