Features (pLannotate 1.2.2; 10 found; start..end, strand, type, name):
     33..132     +  protein_bind   attL1: mutant version of attL; recombination site for the Gateway® LR reaction LR Clonase™
    135..851     +  CDS            EGFP: EGFP is a basic (constitutively fluorescent) green fluorescent protein published in 1996, derived from Aequorea victoria. It is reported to be a rapidly-maturing weak dimer with moderate acid sensitivity.
   1852..1951    -  protein_bind   attL2: mutant version of attL; recombination site for the Gateway® LR reaction LR Clonase™
   1969..1987    -  promoter       T7 promoter: promoter for bacteriophage T7 RNA polymerase
   2121..2930    +  CDS            KanR: aminoglycoside phosphotransferase; aph(3')-Ia; confers resistance to kanamycin in bacteria or G418 (Geneticin®) in eukaryotes
   3077..3665    +  rep_origin     ori: high-copy-number ColE1/pMB1/pBR322/pUC origin of replication
   3848..3940    +  CDS            lacI (fragment): lac repressor; lacI; The lac repressor binds to the lac operator to inhibit transcription in E. coli. This inhibition can be relieved by adding lactose or isopropyl-β-D-thiogalactopyranoside (IPTG).
   3995..4022    -  terminator     rrnB T2 terminator: transcription terminator T2 from the E. coli rrnB gene
   4154..4197    +  terminator     rrnB T1 terminator: Escherichia coli rrnB; transcription terminator T1 from the E. coli rrnB gene
   4244..17      -  CDS            lacZα (fragment) (across the origin): LacZα fragment of β-galactosidase; lacZ fragment
>Addgene plasmid #130829 | pHWBF09EC | addgene full sequence | sequence record 255145 | Addgene NGS Result
GTAAAACGACGGCCAGTCTTAAGCTCGGGCCCCAAATAATGATTTTATTTTGACTGATAGTGACCTGTTC
GTTGCAACAAATTGATGAGCAATGCTTTTTTATAATGCCAACTTTGTACAAAAAAGCAGGCTTCATGGTC
TCCAAGGGGGAGGAGCTGTTCACCGGCGTGGTCCCGATCCTGGTGGAGCTGGACGGGGATGTTAACGGCC
ACAAGTTCTCAGTGTCCGGCGAGGGGGAGGGCGACGCCACCTACGGGAAGCTCACGCTGAAGTTCATTTG
CACGACCGGCAAGCTGCCGGTGCCCTGGCCAACCCTGGTCACAACTCTGACGTACGGCGTCCAGTGCTTC
TCCCGCTACCCGGACCACATGAAGCAGCATGATTTCTTCAAGTCCGCTATGCCAGAGGGCTACGTGCAGG
AGCGCACGATCTTCTTCAAGGACGATGGCAACTACAAGACCAGGGCCGAGGTCAAGTTCGAGGGGGACAC
GCTCGTTAACCGGATCGAGCTGAAGGGCATTGACTTCAAGGAGGATGGGAATATCCTCGGCCACAAGCTG
GAGTACAACTACAATTCGCATAACGTCTACATCATGGCGGACAAGCAGAAGAACGGGATTAAGGTTAATT
TCAAGATCCGGCACAATATTGAGGACGGCAGCGTGCAGCTCGCTGATCATTACCAGCAGAACACACCGAT
CGGGGACGGCCCTGTCCTCCTGCCCGATAATCACTACCTCTCTACTCAGTCAGCGCTGTCCAAGGACCCG
AACGAGAAGCGCGATCATATGGTCCTCCTGGAGTTCGTTACAGCCGCGGGGATCACTCTCGGCATGGACG
AGCTGTACAAGGGGGCTGGCGATTACAAGGACGATGACGATAAGGCCTACCCCTACGACGTGCCAGATTA
CGCCGGGGCTGGCATGAGGGCGGGCGACGCGTTCAGCAACTACCGCTGCAGGACCATGTCGATGAATTAC
GACGGCGATAGGAGCGAGGATCGGCAGTCGGAGGAGGTGCAGTCTGCCTACAAGCGGGACAGCGATGTCG
GCGAGGAGATGATCATTTCCAGCGAGGAGCAGAACGACGAGAATGAGTGGAGCTGGGTCAACCAGGACCG
GAATGGCGATCCCTTCGCGGAGTCGGTTTCGTCTCTCCACACCACGCAGCAGATCCTGGAGAATGAGATT
CGCAAGCTGTCGGAGCTGGGGAAGGAGCTGGAGGCGGAGGAGAGCACCTCGGGCAACAAGGACCAGGATG
TTATCCTCCTGCCATACTCTGAGGCCGACGTGCTGGAGCTGTCAGAGAAGATGGAGCACCTGGAGCAGAA
GGTCAAGGAGGCGTCGAACACCATTCGCGAGAAGGACCTCATGCTGTCTAAGCTGCAGATCCTCATTGGC
ACGGCGGATCGGGCTGCCCTGGAGGAGGAGCTGGAGGAGGCCGCTGCTTCCATCGACCAGCTGGAGACGG
AGCTGGAGCGCCACCTCCAGGAGAAGCTGGAGGCGGAGATTCAGTGCCTCCTGATGCTCAAGGCTTCCCA
GAACTGGCAGGTTCGCGCGGAGGACAGGGTGGCCCTGGAGGAGCATAGGGCTCTGTCTGCCGGCGATAAG
ACACGGATGCTCCTGAAGCTGCGCGAGACTGAGAGCAAGATCGTCATGCTCAAGGAGCAGGTGGACAAGC
TGGAGGTCAGGGAGAAGGAGCTGAACCGGACAACTGAGGTGCTGAAGATGCAGTCACGGACATTCCGCGC
GTCCCTGTTCGGCCTCGTTCAGCTCGTGATGCTCTGCCTGTCCCTCAAGGTTTTCTTCGCGCGCGTGAGC
GCTCCTTTCGACGAGGCCGTGCCGACTTGAGACCCAGCTTTCTTGTACAAAGTTGGCATTATAAGAAAGC
ATTGCTTATCAATTTGTTGCAACGAACAGGTCACTATCAGTCAAAATAAAATCATTATTTGCCATCCAGC
TGATATCCCCTATAGTGAGTCGTATTACATGGTCATAGCTGTTTCCTGGCAGCTCTGGCCCGTGTCTCAA
AATCTCTGATGTTACATTGCACAAGATAAAAATATATCATCATGAACAATAAAACTGTCTGCTTACATAA
ACAGTAATACAAGGGGTGTTATGAGCCATATTCAACGGGAAACGTCGAGGCCGCGATTAAATTCCAACAT
GGATGCTGATTTATATGGGTATAAATGGGCTCGCGATAATGTCGGGCAATCAGGTGCGACAATCTATCGC
TTGTATGGGAAGCCCGATGCGCCAGAGTTGTTTCTGAAACATGGCAAAGGTAGCGTTGCCAATGATGTTA
CAGATGAGATGGTCAGACTAAACTGGCTGACGGAATTTATGCCTCTTCCGACCATCAAGCATTTTATCCG
TACTCCTGATGATGCATGGTTACTCACCACTGCGATCCCCGGAAAAACAGCATTCCAGGTATTAGAAGAA
TATCCTGATTCAGGTGAAAATATTGTTGATGCGCTGGCAGTGTTCCTGCGCCGGTTGCATTCGATTCCTG
TTTGTAATTGTCCTTTTAACAGCGATCGCGTATTTCGTCTCGCTCAGGCGCAATCACGAATGAATAACGG
TTTGGTTGATGCGAGTGATTTTGATGACGAGCGTAATGGCTGGCCTGTTGAACAAGTCTGGAAAGAAATG
CATAAACTTTTGCCATTCTCACCGGATTCAGTCGTCACTCATGGTGATTTCTCACTTGATAACCTTATTT
TTGACGAGGGGAAATTAATAGGTTGTATTGATGTTGGACGAGTCGGAATCGCAGACCGATACCAGGATCT
TGCCATCCTATGGAACTGCCTCGGTGAGTTTTCTCCTTCATTACAGAAACGGCTTTTTCAAAAATATGGT
ATTGATAATCCTGATATGAATAAATTGCAGTTTCATTTGATGCTCGATGAGTTTTTCTAATCAGAATTGG
TTAATTGGTTGTAACACTGGCAGAGCATTACGCTGACTTGACGGGACGGCGCAAGCTCATGACCAAAATC
CCTTAACGTGAGTTACGCGTCGTTCCACTGAGCGTCAGACCCCGTAGAAAAGATCAAAGGATCTTCTTGA
GATCCTTTTTTTCTGCGCGTAATCTGCTGCTTGCAAACAAAAAAACCACCGCTACCAGCGGTGGTTTGTT
TGCCGGATCAAGAGCTACCAACTCTTTTTCCGAAGGTAACTGGCTTCAGCAGAGCGCAGATACCAAATAC
TGTTCTTCTAGTGTAGCCGTAGTTAGGCCACCACTTCAAGAACTCTGTAGCACCGCCTACATACCTCGCT
CTGCTAATCCTGTTACCAGTGGCTGCTGCCAGTGGCGATAAGTCGTGTCTTACCGGGTTGGACTCAAGAC
GATAGTTACCGGATAAGGCGCAGCGGTCGGGCTGAACGGGGGGTTCGTGCACACAGCCCAGCTTGGAGCG
AACGACCTACACCGAACTGAGATACCTACAGCGTGAGCTATGAGAAAGCGCCACGCTTCCCGAAGGGAGA
AAGGCGGACAGGTATCCGGTAAGCGGCAGGGTCGGAACAGGAGAGCGCACGAGGGAGCTTCCAGGGGGAA
ACGCCTGGTATCTTTATAGTCCTGTCGGGTTTCGCCACCTCTGACTTGAGCGTCGATTTTTGTGATGCTC
GTCAGGGGGGCGGAGCCTATGGAAAAACGCCAGCAACGCGGCCTTTTTACGGTTCCTGGCCTTTTGCTGG
CCTTTTGCTCACATGTTCTTTCCTGCGTTATCCCCTGATTCTGTGGATAACCGTATTACCGCCTTTGAGT
GAGCTGATACCGCTCGCCGCAGCCGAACGACCGAGCGCAGCGAGTCAGTGAGCGAGGAAGCGGAAGAGCG
CCCAATACGCAAACCGCCTCTCCCCGCGCGTTGGCCGATTCATTAATGCAGCTGGCACGACAGGTTTCCC
GACTGGAAAGCGGGCAGTGAGCGCAACGCAATTAATACGCGTACCGCTAGCCAGGAAGAGTTTGTAGAAA
CGCAAAAAGGCCATCCGTCAGGATGGCCTTCTGCTTAGTTTGATGCCTGGCAGTTTATGGCGGGCGTCCT
GCCCGCCACCCTCCGGGCCGTTGCTTCACAACGTTCAAATCCGCTCCCGGCGGATTTGTCCTACTCAGGA
GAGCGTTCACCGACAAACAACAGATAAAACGAAAGGCCCAGTCTTCCGACTGAGCCTTTCGTTTTATTTG
ATGCCTGGCAGTTCCCTACTCTCGCGTTAACGCTAGCATGGATGTTTTCCCAGTCACGACGTT
